>Addgene plasmid #178256 | pLKO_C.S.V5_mCherry-NLS | addgene full sequence | sequence record 353008 | Addgene NGS Result
CGCCCCTAACTCCGCCCATCCCGCCCCTAACTCCGCCCAGTTCCGCCCATTCTCCGCCCCATGGCTGACT
AATTTTTTTTATTTATGCAGAGGCCGAGGCCGCCTCGGCCTCTGAGCTATTCCAGAAGTAGTGAGGAGGC
TTTTTTGGAGGCCTAGGGACGTACCCAATTCGCCCTATAGTGAGTCGTATTACGCGCGCTCACTGGCCGT
CGTTTTACAACGTCGTGACTGGGAAAACCCTGGCGTTACCCAACTTAATCGCCTTGCAGCACATCCCCCT
TTCGCCAGCTGGCGTAATAGCGAAGAGGCCCGCACCGATCGCCCTTCCCAACAGTTGCGCAGCCTGAATG
GCGAATGGG
[124 nt withheld, positions 360-483]
C
[91 nt withheld, positions 485-575]
A
[49 nt withheld, positions 577-625]
CCTTTGACGTTGGAGTCCACGTTCTTT
[37 nt withheld, positions 653-689]
ACCCTATCTCGGTCTATTCTTTTGATTTATAAGGGATTTTGCCGATTTCGGCCTATTGGTTAAAAAATGA
GCTGATTTAACAAAAATTTAACGCGAATTTTAACAAAATATTAACGCTTACAATTTAGGTGGCACTTTTC
GGGGAAATGTGCGCGGAACCCCTATTTGTTTATTTTTCTAAATACATTCAAATATGTATCCGCTCATGAG
ACAATAACCCTGATAAATGCTTCAATAATATTGAAAAAGGAAGAGTATGAGTATTCAACATTTCCGTGTC
GCCCTTATTCCCTTTTTTGCGGCATTTTGCCTTCCTGTTTTTGCTCACCCAGAAACGCTGGTGAAAGTAA
AAGATGCTGAAGATCAGTTGGGTGCACGAGTGGGTTACATCGAACTGGATCTCAACAGCGGTAAGATCCT
TGAGAGTTTTCGCCCCGAAGAACGTTTTCCAATGATGAGCACTTTTAAAGTTCTGCTATGTGGCGCGGTA
TTATCCCGTATTGACGCCGGGCAAGAGCAACTCGGTCGCCGCATACACTATTCTCAGAATGACTTGGTTG
AGTACTCACCAGTCACAGAAAAGCATCTTACGGATGGCATGACAGTAAGAGAATTATGCAGTGCTGCCAT
AACCATGAGTGATAACACTGCGGCCAACTTACTTCTGACAACGATCGGAGGACCGAAGGAGCTAACCGCT
TTTTTGCACAACATGGGGGATCATGTAACTCGCCTTGATCGTTGGGAACCGGAGCTGAATGAAGCCATAC
CAAACGACGAGCGTGACACCACGATGCCTGTAGCAATGGCAACAACGTTGCGCAAACTATTAACTGGCGA
ACTACTTACTCTAGCTTCCCGGCAACAATTAATAGACTGGATGGAGGCGGATAAAGTTGCAGGACCACTT
CTGCGCTCGGCCCTTCCGGCTGGCTGGTTTATTGCTGATAAATCTGGAGCCGGTGAGCGTGGGTCTCGCG
GTATCATTGCAGCACTGGGGCCAGATGGTAAGCCCTCCCGTATCGTAGTTATCTACACGACGGGGAGTCA
GGCAACTATGGATGAACGAAATAGACAGATCGCTGAGATAGGTGCCTCACTGATTAAGCATTGGTAACTG
TCAGACCAAGTTTACTCATATATACTTTAGATTGATTTAAAACTTCATTTTTAATTTAAAAGGATCTAGG
TGAAGATCCTTTTTGATAATCTCATGACCAAAATCCCTTAACGTGAGTTTTCGTTCCACTGAGCGTCAGA
CCCCGTAGAAAAGATCAAAGGATCTTCTTGAGATCCTTTTTTTCTGCGCGTAATCTGCTGCTTGCAAACA
AAAAAACCACCGCTACCAGCGGTGGTTTGTTTGCCGGATCAAGAGCTACCAACTCTTTTTCCGAAGGTAA
CTGGCTTCAGCAGAGCGCAGATACCAAATACTGTTCTTCTAGTGTAGCCGTAGTTAGGCCACCACTTCAA
GAACTCTGTAGCACCGCCTACATACCTCGCTCTGCTAATCCTGTTACCAGTGGCTGCTGCCAGTGGCGAT
AAGTCGTGTCTTACCGGGTTGGACTCAAGACGATAGTTACCGGATAAGGCGCAGCGGTCGGGCTGAACGG
GGGGTTCGTGCACACAGCCCAGCTTGGAGCGAACGACCTACACCGAACTGAGATACCTACAGCGTGAGCT
ATGAGAAAGCGCCACGCTTCCCGAAGGGAGAAAGGCGGACAGGTATCCGGTAAGCGGCAGGGTCGGAACA
GGAGAGCGCACGAGGGAGCTTCCAGGGGGAAACGCCTGGTATCTTTATAGTCCTGTCGGGTTTCGCCACC
TCTGACTTGAGCGTCGATTTTTGTGATGCTCGTCAGGGGGGCGGAGCCTATGGAAAAACGCCAGCAACGC
GGCCTTTTTACGGTTCCTGGCCTTTTGCTGGCCTTTTGCTCACATGTTCTTTCCTGCGTTATCCCCTGAT
TCTGTGGATAACCGTATTACCGCCTTTGAGTGAGCTGATACCGCTCGCCGCAGCCGAACGACCGAGCGCA
GCGAGTCAGTGAGCGAGGAAGCGGAAGAGCGCCCAATACGCAAACCGCCTCTCCCCGCGCGTTGGCCGAT
TCATTAATGCAGCTGGCACGACAGGTTTCCCGACTGGAAAGCGGGCAGTGAGCGCAACGCAATTAATGTG
AGTTAGCTCACTCATTAGGCACCCCAGGCTTTACACTTTATGCTTCCGGCTCGTATGTTGTGTGGAATTG
TGAGCGGATAACAATTTCACACAGGAAACAGCTATGACCATGATTACGCCAAGCGCGCAATTAACCCTCA
CTAAAGGGAACAAAAGCTGGAGCTGCAAGCTTAATGTAGTCTTATGCAATACTCTTGTAGTCTTGCAACA
TGGTAACGATGAGTTAGCAACATGCCTTACAAGGAGAGAAAAAGCACCGTGCATGGCGATTGGTGGAAGT
AAGGTGGTACGATCGTGCCTTATTAGGAAGGCAACAGACGGGTCTGACATGGATTGGACGAACCACTGAA
TTGCCGCATTGCAGAGATATTGTATTTAAGTGCCTAGCTCGATACATAAACGGGTCTCTCTGGTTAGACC
AGATCTGAGCCTGGGAGCTCTCTGGCTAACTAGGGAACCCACTGCTTAAGCCTCAATAAAGCTTGCCTTG
AGTGCTTCAAGTAGTGTGTGCCCGTCTGTTGTGTGACTCTGGTAACTAGAGATCCCTCAGACCCTTTTAG
TCAGTGTGGAAAATCTCTAGCAGTGGCGCCCGAACAGGGACTTGAAAGCGAAAGGGAAACCAGAGGAGCT
CTCTCGACGCAGGACTCGGCTTGCTGAAGCGCGCACGGCAAGAGGCGAGGGGCGGCGACTGGTGAGTACG
CCAAAAATTTTGACTAGCGGAGGCTAGAAGGAGAGAGATGGGTGCGAGAGCGTCAGTATTAAGCGGGGGA
GAATTAGATCGCGATGGGAAAAAATTCGGTTAAGGCCAGGGGGAAAGAAAAAATATAAATTAAAACATAT
AGTATGGGCAAGCAGGGAGCTAGAACGATTCGCAGTTAATCCTGGCCTGTTAGAAACATCAGAAGGCTGT
AGACAAATACTGGGACAGCTACAACCATCCCTTCAGACAGGATCAGAAGAACTTAGATCATTATATAATA
CAGTAGCAACCCTCTATTGTGTGCATCAAAGGATAGAGATAAAAGACACCAAGGAAGCTTTAGACAAGAT
AGAGGAAGAGCAAAACAAAAGTAAGACCACCGCACAGCAAGCGGCCGCTGATCTTCAGACCTGGAGGAGG
AGATATGAGGGACAATTGGAGAAGTGAATTATATAAATATAAAGTAGTAAAAATTGAACCATTAGGAGTA
GCACCCACCAAGGCAAAGAGAAGAGTGGTGCAGAGAGAAAAAAGAGCAGTGGGAATAGGAGCTTTGTTCC
TTGGGTTCTTGGGAGCAGCAGGAAGCACTATGGGCGCAGCGTCAATGACGCTGACGGTACAGGCCAGACA
ATTATTGTCTGGTATAGTGCAGCAGCAGAACAATTTGCTGAGGGCTATTGAGGCGCAACAGCATCTGTTG
CAACTCACAGTCTGGGGCATCAAGCAGCTCCAGGCAAGAATCCTGGCTGTGGAAAGATACCTAAAGGATC
AACAGCTCCTGGGGATTTGGGGTTGCTCTGGAAAACTCATTTGCACCACTGCTGTGCCTTGGAATGCTAG
TTGGAGTAATAAATCTCTGGAACAGATTTGGAATCACACGACCTGGATGGAGTGGGACAGAGAAATTAAC
AATTACACAAGCTTAATACACTCCTTAATTGAAGAATCGCAAAACCAGCAAGAAAAGAATGAACAAGAAT
TATTGGAATTAGATAAATGGGCAAGTTTGTGGAATTGGTTTAACATAACAAATTGGCTGTGGTATATAAA
ATTATTCATAATGATAGTAGGAGGCTTGGTAGGTTTAAGAATAGTTTTTGCTGTACTTTCTATAGTGAAT
AGAGTTAGGCAGGGATATTCACCATTATCGTTTCAGACCCACCTCCCAACCCCGAGGGGACCCGACAGGC
CCGAAGGAATAGAAGAAGAAGGTGGAGAGAGAGACAGAGACAGATCCATTCGATTAGTGAACGGATCTCG
ACGGTATCGATCACGAGACTAGTATCGAGCGGCCGCCCCCTTCACCGAGGGCCTATTTCCCATGATTCCT
TCATATTTGCATATACGATACAAGGCTGTTAGAGAGATAATTGGAATTAATTTGACTGTAAACACAAAGA
TATTAGTACAAAATACGTGACGTAGAAAGTAATAATTTCTTGGGTAGTTTGCAGTTTTAAAATTATGTTT
TAAAATGGACTATCATATGCTTACCGTAACTTGAAAGTATTTCGATTTCTTGGCTTTATATATCTTGTGG
AAAGGACGAAACACCGGGTCTTCGAGAAGACCTGTTTTAGAGCTAGAAATAGCAAGTTAAAATAAGGCTA
GTCCGTTATCAACTTGAAAAAGTGGCACCGAGTCGGTGCTTTTTTTAATTCTCGACCTCGAGACAAATGG
CAGTATTCATCCACAATTTTAAAAGAAAAGGGGGGATTGGGGGGTACAGTGCAGGGGAAAGAATAGTAGA
CATAATAGCAACAGACATACAAACTAAAGAATTACAAAAACAAATTACAAAAATTCAAAATTTTCGGGTT
TATTACAGGGACAGCAGAGATCCACTTTGGCCGCGGCTCGAGGCGATAAGCTTTGCAAAGATGGATAAAG
TTTTAAACAGAGAGGAATCTTTGCAGCTAATGGACCTTCTAGGTCTTGAAAGGAGTGGGAATTGGCTCCG
GTGCCCGTCAGTGGGCAGAGCGCACATCGCCCACAGTCCCCGAGAAGTTGGGGGGAGGGGTCGGCAATTG
AACCGGTGCCTAGAGAAGGTGGCGCGGGGTAAACTGGGAAAGTGATGTCGTGTACTGGCTCCGCCTTTTT
CCCGAGGGTGGGGGAGAACCGTATATAAGTGCAGTAGTCGCCGTGAACGTTCTTTTTCGCAACGGGTTTG
CCGCCAGAACACAGGTAAGTGCCGTGTGTGGTTCCCGCGGGCCTGGCCTCTTTACGGGTTATGGCCCTTG
CGTGCCTTGAATTACTTCCACCTGGCTGCAGTACGTGATTCTTGATCCCGAGCTTCGGGTTGGAAGTGGG
TGGGAGAGTTCGAGGCCTTGCGCTTAAGGAGCCCCTTCGCCTCGTGCTTGAGTTGAGGCCTGGCCTGGGC
GCTGGGGCCGCCGCGTGCGAATCTGGTGGCACCTTCGCGCCTGTCTCGCTGCTTTCGATAAGTCTCTAGC
CATTTAAAATTTTTGATGACCTGCTGCGACGCTTTTTTTCTGGCAAGATAGTCTTGTAAATGCGGGCCAA
GATCTGCACACTGGTATTTCGGTTTTTGGGGCCGCGGGCGGCGACGGGGCCCGTGCGTCCCAGCGCACAT
GTTCGGCGAGGCGGGGCCTGCGAGCGCGGCCACCGAGAATCGGACGGGGGTAGTCTCAAGCTGGCCGGCC
TGCTCTGGTGCCTGGCCTCGCGCCGCCGTGTATCGCCCCGCCCTGGGCGGCAAGGCTGGCCCGGTCGGCA
CCAGTTGCGTGAGCGGAAAGATGGCCGCTTCCCGGCCCTGCTGCAGGGAGCTCAAAATGGAGGACGCGGC
GCTCGGGAGAGCGGGCGGGTGAGTCACCCACACAAAGGAAAAGGGCCTTTCCGTCCTCAGCCGTCGCTTC
ATGTGACTCCACGGAGTACCGGGCGCCGTCCAGGCACCTCGATTAGTTCTCGAGCTTTTGGAGTACGTCG
TCTTTAGGTTGGGGGGAGGGGTTTTATGCGATGGAGTTTCCCCACACTGAGTGGGTGGAGACTGAAGTTA
GGCCAGCTTGGCACTTGATGTAATTCTCCTTGGAATTTGCCCTTTTTGAGTTTGGATCTTGGTTCATTCT
CAAGCCTCAGACAGTGGTTCAAAGTTTTTTTCTTCCATTTCAGGTGTCGTGAGGAATTCTGCAGTCGATC
GACGGTACCGCGGGCCCGGGATCCACGGTCGCCACCATGGGCGAGGACCAGGTGGACCCCAGGCTGATCG
ACGGCAAGGGAGGAGGCGGGGGAGGGAAGGAGACCGCCGCCGCCAAGTTCGAGAGGCAGCACATGGACAG
CGGAGGAGGCGGGGGAGGGGGCAAACCAATTCCAAACCCACTGCTGGGACTGGATTCCACAGGCATGCTG
ATGGTGAGCAAGGGCGAGGAGGATAACATGGCCATCATCAAGGAGTTCATGCGCTTCAAGGTGCACATGG
AGGGCTCCGTGAACGGCCACGAGTTCGAGATCGAGGGCGAGGGCGAGGGCCGCCCCTACGAGGGCACCCA
GACCGCCAAGCTGAAGGTGACCAAGGGTGGCCCCCTGCCCTTCGCCTGGGACATCCTGTCCCCTCAGTTC
ATGTACGGCTCCAAGGCCTACGTGAAGCACCCCGCCGACATCCCCGACTACTTGAAGCTGTCCTTCCCCG
AGGGCTTCAAGTGGGAGCGCGTGATGAACTTCGAGGACGGCGGCGTGGTGACCGTGACCCAGGACTCCTC
CCTGCAGGACGGCGAGTTCATCTACAAGGTGAAGCTGCGCGGCACCAACTTCCCCTCCGACGGCCCCGTA
ATGCAGAAGAAGACCATGGGCTGGGAGGCCTCCTCCGAGCGGATGTACCCCGAGGACGGCGCCCTGAAGG
GCGAGATCAAGCAGAGGCTGAAGCTGAAGGACGGCGGCCACTACGACGCTGAGGTCAAGACCACCTACAA
GGCCAAGAAGCCCGTGCAGCTGCCCGGCGCCTACAACGTCAACATCAAGTTGGACATCACCTCCCACAAC
GAGGACTACACCATCGTGGAACAGTACGAACGCGCCGAGGGCCGCCACTCCACCGGCGGCATGGACGAGC
TGTACAAGAAACGGCCAGCCGAGGATATGGAGGAAGAACAAGCCTTTAAACGATCTCGATAAAGCGGCCG
CGTCGACAATCAACCTCTGGATTACAAAATTTGTGAAAGATTGACTGGTATTCTTAACTATGTTGCTCCT
TTTACGCTATGTGGATACGCTGCTTTAATGCCTTTGTATCATGCTATTGCTTCCCGTATGGCTTTCATTT
TCTCCTCCTTGTATAAATCCTGGTTGCTGTCTCTTTATGAGGAGTTGTGGCCCGTTGTCAGGCAACGTGG
CGTGGTGTGCACTGTGTTTGCTGACGCAACCCCCACTGGTTGGGGCATTGCCACCACCTGTCAGCTCCTT
TCCGGGACTTTCGCTTTCCCCCTCCCTATTGCCACGGCGGAACTCATCGCCGCCTGCCTTGCCCGCTGCT
GGACAGGGGCTCGGCTGTTGGGCACTGACAATTCCGTGGTGTTGTCGGGGAAGCTGACGTCCTTTCCATG
GCTGCTCGCCTGTGTTGCCACCTGGATTCTGCGCGGGACGTCCTTCTGCTACGTCCCTTCGGCCCTCAAT
CCAGCGGACCTTCCTTCCCGCGGCCTGCTGCCGGCTCTGCGGCCTCTTCCGCATCTTCGCCTTCGCCCTC
AGACGAGTCGGATCTCCCTTTGGGCCGCCTCCCCGCCTGGGTACCTTTAAGACCAATGACTTACAAGGCA
GCTGTAGATCTTAGCCACTTTTTAAAAGAAAAGGGGGGACTGGAAGGGCTAATTCACTCCCAACGAAGAT
AAGATCTGCTTTTTGCTTGTACTGGGTCTCTCTGGTTAGACCAGATCTGAGCCTGGGAGCTCTCTGGCTA
ACTAGGGAACCCACTGCTTAAGCCTCAATAAAGCTTGCCTTGAGTGCTTCAAGTAGTGTGTGCCCGTCTG
TTGTGTGACTCTGGTAACTAGAGATCCCTCAGACCCTTTTAGTCAGTGTGGAAAATCTCTAGCAGTAGTA
GTTCATGTCATCTTATTATTCAGTATTTATAACTTGCAAAGAAATGAATATCAGAGAGTGAGAGGAACTT
GTTTATTGCAGCTTATAATGGTTACAAATAAAGCAATAGCATCACAAATTTCACAAATAAAGCATTTTTT
TCACTGCATTCTAGTTGTGGTTTGTCCAAACTCATCAATGTATCTTATCATGTCTGGCTCTAGCTATCC
Features (pLannotate 1.2.2; 29 found; start..end, strand, type, name):
     18..153     +  rep_origin     SV40 ori: SV40 origin of replication
    174..192     -  promoter       T7 promoter: promoter for bacteriophage T7 RNA polymerase
    200..355     +  CDS            lacZα (fragment): LacZα fragment of β-galactosidase; lacZ fragment
    360..788     +  rep_origin     f1 ori (sequence partly withheld): f1 bacteriophage origin of replication; arrow indicates direction of (+) strand synthesis
    841..945     +  promoter       AmpR promoter: bla
    946..1806    +  CDS            AmpR: β-lactamase; bla; confers resistance to ampicillin, carbenicillin, and related antibiotics
   1977..2565    +  rep_origin     ori: high-copy-number ColE1/pMB1/pBR322/pUC origin of replication
   2748..2840    +  CDS            lacI (fragment): lac repressor; lacI; The lac repressor binds to the lac operator to inhibit transcription in E. coli. This inhibition can be relieved by adding lactose or isopropyl-β-D-thiogalactopyranoside (IPTG).
   2853..2874    +  protein_bind   CAP binding site: CAP binding activates transcription in the presence of cAMP. E. coli catabolite activator protein
   2889..2919    +  promoter       lac promoter: promoter for the E. coli lac operon
   2927..2943    +  protein_bind   lac operator: The lac repressor binds to the lac operator to inhibit transcription in E. coli. This inhibition can be relieved by adding lactose or isopropyl-β-D-thiogalactopyranoside (IPTG). lac repressor encoded by lacI
   2988..3006    +  promoter       T3 promoter: promoter for bacteriophage T3 RNA polymerase
   3034..3260    +  promoter       RSV promoter: Rous sarcoma virus enhancer/promoter
   3261..3441    +  LTR            5' LTR (truncated): truncated 5' long terminal repeat (LTR) from HIV-1
   3488..3613    +  misc_feature   HIV-1 Ψ: packaging signal of human immunodeficiency virus type 1
   3597..3960    +  CDS            HIV-1 gag (fragment): gag protein from human immunodeficiency virus 1; gag
   4106..4339    +  misc_feature   RRE: The Rev response element (RRE) of HIV-1 allows for Rev-dependent mRNA export from the nucleus to the cytoplasm.
   4716..4816    +  CDS            Rev (fragment): human immunodeficiency virus 1 (HIV-1) Rev protein; rev; enhances nuclear export of unspliced and incompletely spliced viral mRNAs
   4866..5106    +  promoter       U6 promoter: RNA polymerase III promoter for human U6 snRNA
   5133..5208    +  misc_RNA       gRNA scaffold: guide RNA scaffold for the Streptococcus pyogenes CRISPR/Cas9 system
   5256..5373    +  misc_feature   cPPT/CTS: central polypurine tract and central termination sequence of HIV-1
   5440..5506    +  CDS            small t antigen (fragment): SV40 (simian virus 40) small t antigen
   5513..6691    +  promoter       EF-1α promoter: strong constitutive promoter for human elongation factor EF-1α
   6708..6733    +  misc_feature   MCS (fragment): multiple cloning site
   6920..7627    +  CDS            mCherry: mCherry is a basic (constitutively fluorescent) red fluorescent protein published in 2004, derived from Discosoma sp.. It is reported to be a very rapidly-maturing monomer with low acid sensitivity.
   7697..8285    +  misc_feature   WPRE: woodchuck hepatitis virus posttranscriptional regulatory element
   8290..8427    +  CDS            nef (fragment): NEF_HV1LA - Experimental evidence at protein level: Swiss-Prot protein existence level 1. Extracellular Nef protein targets CD4(+) T-lymphocytes for apoptosis by interacting with CXCR4 surface receptors. From Human immunodeficiency virus type 1 group M subtype B (isolate Lai) (HIV-1).
   8413..8593    +  LTR            5' LTR (truncated): truncated 5' long terminal repeat (LTR) from HIV-1
   8665..8786    +  polyA_signal   SV40 poly(A) signal: SV40 polyadenylation signal
