[The description below was written by a language model from this plasmid's Addgene catalogue record and pLannotate feature annotations shown in this document.]
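Description:
pLKO_C.S.V5_mCherry-NLS is a lentiviral transfer plasmid built on the pLKO backbone that combines a CRISPR guide RNA cloning cassette with a nuclear protein barcode (nPC) reporter. It is propagated in E. coli as a high-copy plasmid through a ColE1/pUC-type origin and selected with ampicillin via the β-lactamase gene. The backbone also carries an f1 origin, an SV40 origin and remnants of lac and phage-promoter cloning sequences. The viral portion has a third-generation-style layout: an RSV promoter drives a truncated HIV-1 5' LTR, followed by the Ψ packaging signal with a gag fragment, the RRE for Rev-dependent export of the genomic RNA, and a cPPT/CTS. Downstream of the payload lie a WPRE, a second truncated LTR and an SV40 polyadenylation signal.

Two expression units sit between the LTRs. A human U6 Pol III promoter is placed upstream of the S. pyogenes Cas9 gRNA scaffold, providing the site into which an sgRNA spacer is cloned. The plasmid does not encode Cas9. Separately, the EF-1α promoter drives mCherry, which according to the record carries an N-terminal "C.S.V5" epitope tag combination and a C-terminal nuclear localization signal. The tags and the NLS are not individually annotated in the feature table, although there is unannotated sequence on either side of the mCherry coding region. The particular combination of epitopes acts as an antibody-detectable barcode concentrated in the nucleus, marking which vector, and therefore which guide, a transduced cell received. The stated uses are vector and cell tracking and the spatial, in situ readout of CRISPR screens in tissue.
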