Addgene plasmid #178256: pLKO_C.S.V5_mCherry-NLS
Purpose: Nuclear Protein Barcode (nPC) for vector/cell tracking. Contains U6 trRNA cassette for sgRNA cloning. Enables spatial detection of CRISPR screens.
Depositing lab: Brian Brown. Depositing organization: Icahn School of Medicine at Mount Sinai. Publication: Spatial CRISPR genomics identifies regulators of the tumor microenvironment. Dhainaut M, Rose SA, Akturk G, Wroblewska A, Nielsen SR, Park ES, Buckup M, Roudko V, Pia L, Sweeney R, Le Berichel J, Wilk CM, Bektesevic A, Lee BH, Bhardwaj N, Rahman AH, Baccarini A, Gnjatic S, Pe'er D, Merad M, Brown BD. Cell. 2022 Mar 10. pii: S0092-8674(22)00195-7. doi: 10.1016/j.cell.2022.02.015. PubMed 35290801.
Backbone
  Vector backbone: pLKO
  Backbone size w/o insert (bp): 9000
  Vector type: Lentiviral
Growth in bacteria
  Bacterial resistance: Ampicillin, 100 μg/mL
  Growth temperature: 37°C
  Growth strain: NEB Stable
  Copy number: High Copy
Gene/Insert
  Gene/Insert name: nPC Tagged mCherry-NLS
  Species: H. sapiens (human)
  Insert size (bp): 1000
  Promoter: eF1a
  Tag / fusion protein: C.S.V5 (N terminal on insert); Nuclear Localization Signal (C terminal on insert)
  Cloning method: Restriction Enzyme; 5′ cloning site unknown (unknown if destroyed)
  Sequencing primers: 5′ cctttttgagtttggatcttggttcat
Terms and licenses: Academic/Nonprofit Terms; Industry Terms: Not Available to Industry
Depositor comments: Please visit https://www.biorxiv.org/content/10.1101/2021.07.13.451021v1 for bioRxiv preprint.
How to cite: pLKO_C.S.V5_mCherry-NLS was a gift from Brian Brown (Addgene plasmid # 178256 ; http://n2t.net/addgene:178256 ; RRID:Addgene_178256)
